>Addgene plasmid #194418 | LT1_79_TU2of3-6_HOhomology | addgene full sequence | sequence record 383096 | Addgene NGS Result
TCCCTGAATTCGCATCTAGAACGGGGTCATCACGGCTCATCATGCGCCAAACAAATGTGTGCAATACACG
CTCGGATGACTGCATGATGACCGCACTGACTGGGGACAGCAGATCCACCTAAGCCTGTGAGAGAAGCAGA
CACCCGACAGATCAAGGCAGTTACGTCTCACCAAACCAGATGTCAACACAGCTACAACGTGAGACCGAAA
GTGAAACGTGATTTCATGCGTCATTTTGAACATTTTGTAAATCTTATTTAATAATGTGTGCGGCAATTCA
CATTTAATTTATGAATGTTTTCTTAACATCGCGGCAACTCAAGAAACGGCAGGTTCGGATCTTAGCTACT
AGAGAAAGAGGAGAAATACTAGATGCGTAAAGGCGAAGAGCTGTTCACTGGTGTCGTCCCTATTCTGGTG
GAACTGGATGGTGATGTCAACGGTCATAAGTTTTCCGTGCGTGGCGAGGGTGAAGGTGACGCAACTAATG
GTAAACTGACGCTGAAGTTCATCTGTACTACTGGTAAACTGCCGGTTCCTTGGCCGACTCTGGTAACGAC
GCTGACTTATGGTGTTCAGTGCTTTGCTCGTTATCCGGACCATATGAAGCAGCATGACTTCTTCAAGTCC
GCCATGCCGGAAGGCTATGTGCAGGAACGCACGATTTCCTTTAAGGATGACGGCACGTACAAAACGCGTG
CGGAAGTGAAATTTGAAGGCGATACCCTGGTAAACCGCATTGAGCTGAAAGGCATTGACTTTAAAGAGGA
CGGCAATATCCTGGGCCATAAGCTGGAATACAATTTTAACAGCCACAATGTTTACATCACCGCCGATAAA
CAAAAAAATGGCATTAAAGCGAATTTTAAAATTCGCCACAACGTGGAGGATGGCAGCGTGCAGCTGGCTG
ATCACTACCAGCAAAACACTCCAATCGGTGATGGTCCTGTTCTGCTGCCAGACAATCACTATCTGAGCAC
GCAAAGCGTTCTGTCTAAAGATCCGAACGAGAAACGCGATCATATGGTTCTGCTGGAGTTCGTAACCGCA
GCGGGCATCACGCATGGTATGGATGAACTGTACAAATGACCAGGCATCAAATAAAACGAAAGGCTCAGTC
GAAAGACTGGGCCTTTCGTTTTATCTGTTGTTTGTCGGTGAACGCTCTCTACTAGAGTCACACTGGCTCA
CCTTCGGGTGGGCCTTTCTGCGTTTATAGGTCTCAGCTGGATGTGAGACGATAAATCGCAGCCAAGTGAG
TGAATAGATGACGCACCACGGTCAGACACGGCCACATCGTATCTCACAGGAGCAAGCGCGATAGGAGCAC
TCACACATAGTACGGTGATCCGCTGACTCCTTTGCCCAAATAAGACGTGAGCCACTAGTGCACTGCAGTA
CATAACCCCTAGGTCTTCCTGAGAGTTATCGTGTTGCATCTGCGGCTTTAAATTGATGTATCTCATCGCA
GGCACGGGCAGTACAGTGCCCTGAGCGTAGGGAAAAATGAAAAAAAGGATGTAACTTTTAACATAATTCC
AGCACGCAGCGATTGGGTATAATGAAGATTGTTAAGTTCAACAACATGTGAAATTCTTAGCTCCGCAACT
TGCTTGAATTATGAGCTCTAAGATTCAAGAAGTAAATAGGTCATATAATGGAATGATAGTAGTACTTGAT
AAAGGAACCATGTGATCTTACGTTGATATGAAAATAATTCTCTCACAGAAGTCAGTTTGTATGACTAACA
TAGAGAGTAATTGCTTTTCGGATAAAATCGCACCTAACAAAGATTACCTTTTGTAAAGCCTCCAGAACAG
CTATGAATGTTCGTTATTCTACGCACTTTCTTTCATACATCTTGATCCGCCTTTTTTGATGTAGGTTTTA
ACGCGGCAAAACATATTAATTTTTCTGATTTGGAAAAATAAAGAGTTAGTTCTGCCCCGAGCGGCCGCGA
TTATCAAAAAGGATCTTCACCTAGATCCTTTTAAATTAAAAATGAAGTTTTAAATCAATCTAAAGTATAT
ATGAGTAAACTTGGTCTGACAGTTACCAATGCTTAATCAGTGAGGCACCTATCTCAGCGATCTGTCTATT
TCGTTCATCCATAGTTGCCTGACTCCCCGTCGTGTAGATAACTACGATACGGGAGGGCTTACCATCTGGC
CCCAGTGCTGCAATGATACCGCGGGACCCACGCTCACCGGCTCCAGATTTATCAGCAATAAACCAGCCAG
CCGGAAGGGCCGAGCGCAGAAGTGGTCCTGCAACTTTATCCGCCTCCATCCAGTCTATTAATTGTTGCCG
GGAAGCTAGAGTAAGTAGTTCGCCAGTTAATAGTTTGCGCAACGTTGTTGCCATTGCTACAGGCATCGTG
GTGTCACGCTCGTCGTTTGGTATGGCTTCATTCAGCTCCGGTTCCCAACGATCAAGGCGAGTTACATGAT
CCCCCATGTTGTGCAAAAAAGCGGTTAGCTCCTTCGGTCCTCCGATCGTTGTCAGAAGTAAGTTGGCCGC
AGTGTTATCACTCATGGTTATGGCAGCACTGCATAATTCTCTTACTGTCATGCCATCCGTAAGATGCTTT
TCTGTGACTGGTGAGTACTCAACCAAGTCATTCTGAGAATAGTGTATGCGGCGACCGAGTTGCTCTTGCC
CGGCGTCAATACGGGATAATACCGCGCCACATAGCAGAACTTTAAAAGTGCTCATCATTGGAAAACGTTC
TTCGGGGCGAAAACTCTCAAGGATCTTACCGCTGTTGAGATCCAGTTCGATGTAACCCACTCGTGCACCC
AACTGATCTTCAGCATCTTTTACTTTCACCAGCGTTTCTGGGTGAGCAAAAACAGGAAGGCAAAATGCCG
CAAAAAAGGGAATAAGGGCGACACGGAAATGTTGAATACTCATACTCTTCCTTTTTCAATATTATTGAAG
CATTTATCAGGGTTATTGTCTCATGAGCGGATACATATTTGAATGTATTTAGAAAAATAAACAAATAGGG
GTTCCGCGCACATTTCCCCGAAAAGTGCCACCTGTCATGACCAAAATCCCTTAACGTGAGTTTTCGTTCC
ACTGAGCGTCAGACCCCGTAGAAAAGATCAAAGGATCTTCTTGAGATCCTTTTTTTCTGCGCGTAATCTG
CTGCTTGCAAACAAAAAAACCACCGCTACCAGCGGTGGTTTGTTTGCCGGATCAAGAGCTACCAACTCTT
TTTCCGAAGGTAACTGGCTTCAGCAGAGCGCAGATACCAAATACTGTTCTTCTAGTGTAGCCGTAGTTAG
GCCACCACTTCAAGAACTCTGTAGCACCGCCTACATACCTCGCTCTGCTAATCCTGTTACCAGTGGCTGC
TGCCAGTGGCGATAAGTCGTGTCTTACCGGGTTGGACTCAAGACGATAGTTACCGGATAAGGCGCAGCGG
TCGGGCTGAACGGGGGGTTCGTGCACACAGCCCAGCTTGGAGCGAACGACCTACACCGAACTGAGATACC
TACAGCGTGAGCTATGAGAAAGCGCCACGCTTCCCGAAGGGAGAAAGGCGGACAGGTATCCGGTAAGCGG
CAGGGTCGGAACAGGAGAGCGCACGAGGGAGCTTCCAGGGGGAAACGCCTGGTATCTTTATAGTCCTGTC
GGGTTTCGCCACCTCTGACTTGAGCGTCGATTTTTGTGATGCTCGTCAGGGGGGCGGAGCCTATGGAAAA
ACGCCAGCAACGCGGCCTTTTTACGGTTCCTGGCCTTTTGCTGGCCTTTTGCTCACATGTTCTTTCCTGC
GTTATCCCCTGATTCTGTGGATAACCGTGCGGCCGCCAATTCTAATTGTATCGAGATCACTTTTCGTGAT
CCGCTAATCAGCGACGGTCACATTAGGTTTGCCAAGTCAGGGTATGAACCATACGATCAGTTTTCGTGAA
CCTGGTACGTATATTGTGGCGTTTGTGTATATTTTCATTCTTTGACAACAATCAATACCAACCTCAAATA
GGAAAAGTAATAAGTTTGGCGTTACACCCCAAAAGACGCCAAACGGATCGAACTTACTCAATAGCAATTA
GCGAGACAAAACCTACGTTAAGACCTGTAACCGATTTATCAAAGCACTCTGCGGTTCTTTCTTGGGAATA
TTACCTGGACATTTTGTGCCCTCAAGAAACGAGGCTCTACGAGCCTGTTGGAGCCCCTCAGACATTAGCC
GCCACGAATCAAACTTTTTACGCGATTCGGCCCAAATCAGTTTCTCACAGATCATTCGTAGAGTGAAAAA
GCACATCGATTATTTGATACCCCTTTGGGTTAATTACTGTTGAGGTCTTTGCCGTAAGTTCCATCGCTG
Features (pLannotate 1.2.2; 6 found; start..end, strand, type, name):
    373..1086    +  CDS            superfolder GFP: GFP variant that folds robustly even when fused to poorly folded proteins (Pédelacq et al., 2006)
   1098..1169    +  terminator     rrnB T1 terminator: transcription terminator T1 from the E. coli rrnB gene
   1185..1212    +  terminator     T7Te terminator: phage T7 early transcription terminator
   2053..2913    -  CDS            AmpR: β-lactamase; bla; confers resistance to ampicillin, carbenicillin, and related antibiotics
   2914..3018    -  promoter       AmpR promoter: bla
   3121..3709    +  rep_origin     ori: high-copy-number ColE1/pMB1/pBR322/pUC origin of replication
