[The description below was written by a language model from this plasmid's Addgene catalogue record and pLannotate feature annotations shown in this document.]
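Description:
LT1_79_TU2of3-6_HOhomology is an empty acceptor backbone built on the MoClo Yeast Toolkit (YTK) architecture and belonging to a kit for Saccharomyces cerevisiae engineering and biosensor-based study of the intracellular environment. It is designated as the backbone for transcription unit number 2 in multigene assemblies that will contain between three and six transcription units. It is maintained in E. coli as a high-copy plasmid of about 4.3 kb through a ColE1/pUC-type origin, with selection by ampicillin via the β-lactamase gene and its native promoter. No yeast replication origin or yeast selectable marker appears in the feature table, which fits a vector intended for cloning in bacteria and later chromosomal integration rather than episomal maintenance in yeast.

The plasmid carries no insert of interest. In its place is a GFP dropout cassette, derived from another toolkit plasmid, consisting of a superfolder GFP coding sequence followed by the rrnB T1 and T7Te bacterial terminators. In this type of modular cloning system, the dropout is normally replaced by the assembled promoter, coding sequence and terminator parts, so that correct clones can be recognised as non-fluorescent colonies against a green background. The promoter driving GFP is not annotated.

According to the record the backbone also contains homology arms for the yeast HO locus, which would direct integration of the final construct at that site. These arms, the assembly connectors and the restriction sites used for cloning are not annotated in the automatically generated feature table, so their positions and extents cannot be stated from the record.
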