Addgene plasmid #194418: LT1_79_TU2of3-6_HOhomology
Purpose: (Empty Backbone) TU2 backbone (for TU #2 for plasmid with 3-6 TUs) with HO homology arms for Saccharomyces cerevisiae
Depositing lab: Lisbeth Olsson. Depositing organization: Chalmers University of Technology. Publication: ScEnSor Kit for Saccharomyces cerevisiae Engineering and Biosensor-Driven Investigation of the Intracellular Environment. Torello Pianale L, Olsson L. ACS Synth Biol. 2023 Aug 8. doi: 10.1021/acssynbio.3c00124. PubMed 37552581.
Backbone
  Vector backbone: MoClo YTK
  Vector type: Bacterial Expression, Synthetic Biology
Growth in bacteria
  Bacterial resistance: Ampicillin, 100 μg/mL
  Growth temperature: 37°C
  Growth strain: DH5alpha
  Copy number: High Copy
Gene/Insert
  Gene/Insert name: None
  Mutation: NA
Resource information
  A portion of this plasmid was derived from a plasmid made by: GFP dropout cassette from Addgene plasmid #65154
Terms and licenses: Academic/Nonprofit Terms; Industry Terms: Not Available to Industry
How to cite: LT1_79_TU2of3-6_HOhomology was a gift from Lisbeth Olsson (Addgene plasmid # 194418 ; http://n2t.net/addgene:194418 ; RRID:Addgene_194418)
